>Addgene plasmid #17090 | ZE49 pSPORT1-Sp5-l | depositor full sequence | sequence record 8533 | Author sequence
TGTCTCTGACCAGACACCCATCAACAGTATTATTTTCTCCCATGAAGACGGTACGCGACTGGGCGTGGAG
CATCTGGTCGCATTGGGTCACCAGCAAATCGCGCTGTTAGCGGGCCCATTAAGTTCTGTCTCGGCGCGTC
TGCGTCTGGCTGGCTGGCATAAATATCTCACTCGCAATCAAATTCAGCCGATAGCGGAACGGGAAGGCGA
CTGGAGTGCCATGTCCGGTTTTCAACAAACCATGCAAATGCTGAATGAGGGCATCGTTCCCACTGCGATG
CTGGTTGCCAACGATCAGATGGCGCTGGGCGCAATGCGCGCCATTACCGAGTCCGGGCTGCGCGTTGGTG
CGGATATCTCGGTAGTGGGATACGACGATACCGAAGACAGCTCATGTTATATCCCGCCGTTAACCACCAT
CAAACAGGATTTTCGCCTGCTGGGGCAAACCAGCGTGGACCGCTTGCTGCAACTCTCTCAGGGCCAGGCG
GTGAAGGGCAATCAGCTGTTGCCCGTCTCACTGGTGAAAAGAAAAACCACCCTGGCGCCCAATACGCAAA
CCGCCTCTCCCCGCGCGTTGGCCGATTCATTAATGCAGCTGGCACGACAGGTTTCCCGACTGGAAAGCGG
GCAGTGAGCGCAACGCAATTAATGTGAGTTAGCTCACTCATTAGGCACCCCAGGCTTTACACTTTATGCT
TCCGGCTCGTATGTTGTGTGGAATTGTGAGCGGATAACAATTTCACACAGGAAACAGCTATGACCATGAT
TACGCCAAGCTCTAATACGACTCACTATAGGGAAAGCTGGTACGCCTGCAGGTACCGGTCCGGAATTCCC
GGGTCGACGGACTTATTGCGACAGGCCCTTCAGTCGCACTTCAAAAGGAAGAGACCTGGTTTGAAAGACG
CTGCTTTTGAAAACGAGACCCAGAAAAACAGGAGCAACAGCGCGGAGTGGCCAACAACTCTCACAGGCGA
GAAAGGACAGGATTTGGAAGAGAGAATCCAAGGATTATTGATTTTTCAGCGATATATCTGAACGTACGCA
CCTGGCTGTGTAAGGGGGTCAACAGGATCTTTGCGCGCCTCCTCGTTCCCGCACACTGAGACTTTGGCAC
GGCTACGCACCGCGCGCCGCGCTTCACGCAGGTGTGGATATCTTGAAACAACCGTGAACACATGGCTGCA
TTAACCTTATCCAGAGCGGACAATTTCCTCCACAATTTCTTACAGGACCGCACTCCCAGCTCATCTCCAG
AAAGTGGTCCAAACACCCTCTCCTTTCTGGCCACCACATGCAGTCAGGCTTGGCAGGAAGGCTCGCAGCT
CCCTTACGAGGGTCCGGTGGGCTCCGCATCCGCATGTTCCAGCTCTGGAGCAACGACGTGGCCCCGAACT
CCAGCTTAAGCGCTCACCAGATGACCTTCACCGTGCCCAAAATGCAGTTTCCCAGCCACATGCAACCCAC
TCTGGGCTCGCACTCCCATCACCACCATCACCACCATCATCACCACCACGAGCTTCCCCTCACTCCTCCA
GCGGAGCCTCCGTCTGCATATTCATTCGAGCTTTCCCCGGTTAAAATGCAAGGGAATGCGCCATACTACA
CGCAGCACAACGCCGTCAGTCAAAACTTTCCAAGCTTCCTCCAAAACCCCTCAGGAAGAGCTCACCTGCC
TGGAGGTCACGTTGAGGATGGCCAGCAGTGGTGGAGTCTCCCCCAGGGTAACAGCGCTCCCTCCGGGCAC
CCTTTCTCCTTGGGACGGCAGCTGGTTTTGGGCCATCAGCCTCAAATTGCAGCACTTCTGCAGGGAACCT
CCAAAGGTCTGTTGAGCTCTACTCGTCGCTGTCGCCGATGCAAATGCCCAAACTGCCAGTCCACAGGAAA
CGGAGGTGCTGCATTGGAGTTTGGAAAGAAAAGACTACACATTTGTCACATTCCAGATTGTGGGAAGGTT
TATAAAAAAACCTCTCACCTCAAAGCGCACCTGCGCTGGCATGCTGGTGAACGGCCCTTCATTTGCAACT
GGCTCTTCTGCGGGAAGAGCTTCACGCGTTCAGATGAGCTGCAGAGGCATCTCCGTACACACACCGGGGA
GAAGCGTTTCGGCTGTCAGCAGTGTGGAAAACGGTTTATGCGGAGCGATCATCTCTCCAAGCATGTGAAG
ACCCATCAGAGCCGGAAGAGCCGGTCCAGTCAGCCTCCTCACAGCGGGACTGATGCTCTGCTGAGCAACA
TCAAGAGAGAGTAAAAGATGCACAAGTACTAAAAACAATATGAACAAGAGCTAAGAGAGAGAACTTTTTT
AGAGTCTGGAAGTTTGGCAGTGGTGAAATGGTTGCGATGGGAGCATGGGCCTGTTTCTACTACTGATTGT
TTCCTGAAAACACTGGAGTAAAGTGCTGCACCAAAACTGATGTTATAAAGACTGTAAAGAGACTTCAGGG
CAAAGCACAAGTGGTGTGCGAGAGGCATTTTAGTATGCCTCATGCCCTTGCACATTTATTTAAAGACAAT
TTAATTCAAAATGAGAAAAAAGTATTCGTTATTTGGTGAAACTGTCCTTCCTTTGTTTACATTCTGTTGT
TTGTTTTCTCTATTTTGCTTTAGGGAAAATTGATGCCTTATGTTGAAATCCTGAATTCAGAACATTTGCC
AACTAAATTCTTGTTTTCTTGCAGAGAATGGCACTGCTATATTCACTCTAAATCCCTATAGTTTCAAAAC
AAGAACCAAATGTATATAATGTTTATATAGCGCACAGTTCTATAAAGACCAGCATGTGTAATAATAATAA
TAAACACGATCGACTGTGCAAATCAAAAAAAAAAAAAAAGGGCGGCCGCTCTAGAGGATCCAAGCTTACG
TACGCGTGCATGCGACGTCATAGCTCTTCTATAGTGTCACCTAAATTCAATTCACTGGCCGTCGTTTTAC
AACGTCGTGACTGGGAAAACCCTGGCGTTACCCAACTTAATCGCCTTGCAGCACATCCCCCTTTCGCCAG
CTGGCGTAATAGCGAAGAGGCCCGCACCGATCGCCCTTCCCAACAGTTGCGCAGCCTGAATGGCGAATGG
G
[124 nt withheld, positions 3082-3205]
C
[91 nt withheld, positions 3207-3297]
A
[49 nt withheld, positions 3299-3347]
CCTTTGACGTTGGAGTCCACGTTCTTT
[37 nt withheld, positions 3375-3411]
ACCCTATCTCGGTCTATTCTTTTGATTTATAAGGGATTTTGCCGATTTCGGCCTATTGGTTAAAAAATGA
GCTGATTTAACAAAAATTTAACGCGAATTTTAACAAAATATTAACGTTTACAATTTCAGGTGGCACTTTT
CGGGGAAATGTGCGCGGAACCCCTATTTGTTTATTTTTCTAAATACATTCAAATATGTATCCGCTCATGA
GACAATAACCCTGATAAATGCTTCAATAATATTGAAAAAGGAAGAGTATGAGTATTCAACATTTCCGTGT
CGCCCTTATTCCCTTTTTTGCGGCATTTTGCCTTCCTGTTTTTGCTCACCCAGAAACGCTGGTGAAAGTA
AAAGATGCTGAAGATCAGTTGGGTGCACGAGTGGGTTACATCGAACTGGATCTCAACAGCGGTAAGATCC
TTGAGAGTTTTCGCCCCGAAGAACGTTTTCCAATGATGAGCACTTTTAAAGTTCTGCTATGTGGCGCGGT
ATTATCCCGTATTGACGCCGGGCAAGAGCAACTCGGTCGCCGCATACACTATTCTCAGAATGACTTGGTT
GAGTACTCACCAGTCACAGAAAAGCATCTTACGGATGGCATGACAGTAAGAGAATTATGCAGTGCTGCCA
TAACCATGAGTGATAACACTGCGGCCAACTTACTTCTGACAACGATCGGAGGACCGAAGGAGCTAACCGC
TTTTTTGCACAACATGGGGGATCATGTAACTCGCCTTGATCGTTGGGAACCGGAGCTGAATGAAGCCATA
CCAAACGACGAGCGTGACACCACGATGCCTGTAGCAATGGCAACAACGTTGCGCAAACTATTAACTGGCG
AACTACTTACTCTAGCTTCCCGGCAACAATTAATAGACTGGATGGAGGCGGATAAAGTTGCAGGACCACT
TCTGCGCTCGGCCCTTCCGGCTGGCTGGTTTATTGCTGATAAATCTGGAGCCGGTGAGCGTGGGTCTCGC
GGTATCATTGCAGCACTGGGGCCAGATGGTAAGCCCTCCCGTATCGTAGTTATCTACACGACGGGGAGTC
AGGCAACTATGGATGAACGAAATAGACAGATCGCTGAGATAGGTGCCTCACTGATTAAGCATTGGTAACT
GTCAGACCAAGTTTACTCATATATACTTTAGATTGATTTAAAACTTCATTTTTAATTTAAAAGGATCTAG
GTGAAGATCCTTTTTGATAATCTCATGACCAAAATCCCTTAACGTGAGTTTTCGTTCCACTGAGCGTCAG
ACCCCGTAGAAAAGATCAAAGGATCTTCTTGAGATCCTTTTTTTCTGCGCGTAATCTGCTGCTTGCAAAC
AAAAAAACCACCGCTACCAGCGGTGGTTTGTTTGCCGGATCAAGAGCTACCAACTCTTTTTCCGAAGGTA
ACTGGCTTCAGCAGAGCGCAGATACCAAATACTGTCCTTCTAGTGTAGCCGTAGTTAGGCCACCACTTCA
AGAACTCTGTAGCACCGCCTACATACCTCGCTCTGCTAATCCTGTTACCAGTGGCTGCTGCCAGTGGCGA
TAAGTCGTGTCTTACCGGGTTGGACTCAAGACGATAGTTACCGGATAAGGCGCAGCGGTCGGGCTGAACG
GGGGGTTCGTGCACACAGCCCAGCTTGGAGCGAACGACCTACACCGAACTGAGATACCTACAGCGTGAGC
ATTGAGAAAGCGCCACGCTTCCCGAAGGGAGAAAGGCGGACAGGTATCCGGTAAGCGGCAGGGTCGGAAC
AGGAGAGCGCACGAGGGAGCTTCCAGGGGGAAACGCCTGGTATCTTTATAGTCCTGTCGGGTTTCGCCAC
CTCTGACTTGAGCGTCGATTTTTGTGATGCTCGTCAGGGGGGCGGAGCCTATGGAAAAACGCCAGCAACG
CGGCCTTTTTACGGTTCCTGGCCTTTTGCTGGCCTTTTGCTCACATGTTCTTTCCTGCGTTATCCCCTGA
TTCTGTGGATAACCGTATTACCGCCTTTGAGTGAGCTGATACCGCTCGCCGCAGCCGAACGACCGAGCGC
AGCGAGTCAGTGAGCGAGGAAGCGGAAGAGCGCCCAATACGCAAACCGCCTCTCCCCGCGCGTTGGCCGA
TTCATTAATGCAGAGCTTGCAATTCGCGCGCGAAGGCGAAGCGGCATTTACGTTGACACCATCGAATGGC
GCAAAACCTTTCGCGGTATGGCATGATAGCGCCCGGAAGAGAGTCAATTCAGGGTGGTGAATGTGAAACC
AGTAACGTTATACGATGTCGCAGAGTATGCCGGTGTCTCTTATCAGACCGTTTCCCGCGTGGTGAACCAG
GCCAGCCACGTTTCTGCGAAAACGCGGGAAAAAGTGGAAGCGGCGATGGCGGAGCTGAATTACATTCCCA
ACCGCGTGGCACAACAACTGGCGGGCAAACAGTCGTTGCTGATTGGCGTTGCCACCTCCAGTCTGGCCCT
GCACGCGCCGTCGCAAATTGTCGCGGCGATTAAATCTCGCGCCGATCAACTGGGTGCCAGCGTGGTGGTG
TCGATGGTAGAACGAAGCGGCGTCGAAGCCTGTAAAGCGGCGGTGCACAATCTTCTCGCGCAACGGGTCA
GTGGGCTGATCATTAACTATCCGCTGGATGACCAGGATGCCATTGCTGTGGAAGCTGCCTGCACTAATGT
TCCGGCGTTATTTCTTGA
Features (pLannotate 1.2.2; 14 found; start..end, strand, type, name):
    650..671     +  protein_bind   CAP binding site: CAP binding activates transcription in the presence of cAMP. E. coli catabolite activator protein
    686..716     +  promoter       lac promoter: promoter for the E. coli lac operon
    724..740     +  protein_bind   lac operator: The lac repressor binds to the lac operator to inhibit transcription in E. coli. This inhibition can be relieved by adding lactose or isopropyl-β-D-thiogalactopyranoside (IPTG). lac repressor encoded by lacI
    783..801     +  promoter       T7 promoter: promoter for bacteriophage T7 RNA polymerase
   1730..2038    +  CDS            SP8 (fragment): SP8_CHICK - Experimental evidence at transcript level: Swiss-Prot protein existence level 2. Transcription factor which plays a key role in limb development. Positively regulates FGF8 expression in the apical ectodermal ridge (AER) and contributes to limb outgrowth in embryos. From Gallus gallus (Chicken).
   2898..2916    -  promoter       SP6 promoter: promoter for bacteriophage SP6 RNA polymerase
   2920..3077    +  CDS            lacZα (fragment): LacZα fragment of β-galactosidase; lacZ fragment
   3082..3537    +  rep_origin     f1 ori (sequence partly withheld): f1 bacteriophage origin of replication; arrow indicates direction of (+) strand synthesis
   3564..3668    +  promoter       AmpR promoter: bla
   3669..4529    +  CDS            AmpR: β-lactamase; bla; confers resistance to ampicillin, carbenicillin, and related antibiotics
   4700..5288    +  rep_origin     ori: high-copy-number ColE1/pMB1/pBR322/pUC origin of replication
   5471..5524    +  CDS            lacI (fragment): lac repressor; lacI; The lac repressor binds to the lac operator to inhibit transcription in E. coli. This inhibition can be relieved by adding lactose or isopropyl-β-D-thiogalactopyranoside (IPTG).
   5566..5643    +  promoter       lacI promoter: lacI
   5644..637     +  CDS            lacI (across the origin): lac repressor; lacI; The lac repressor binds to the lac operator to inhibit transcription in E. coli. This inhibition can be relieved by adding lactose or isopropyl-β-D-thiogalactopyranoside (IPTG).
