[The description below was written by a language model from this plasmid's Addgene catalogue record and pLannotate feature annotations shown in this document.]
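Description:
ZE49 pSPORT1-Sp5-l is a zebrafish cDNA clone carrying sp5-like (sp5l, also known as Spr2) in the pSPORT1 cloning vector. The roughly 2 kb insert, described by the depositor as likely full-length, was recovered from a normalized late somitogenesis/24 hpf/liver library during the first round of a microarray screen. Together with the roughly 4.1 kb backbone it gives a plasmid of about 6.1 kb. The plasmid is propagated in E. coli from a high-copy ColE1/pUC-type origin and selected with ampicillin through the bla gene. An f1 origin is also present, which allows single-stranded DNA production. The backbone also carries the lac promoter and operator with a CAP binding site, a lacZα fragment interrupted by the cloning region, and a lacI repressor gene with its own promoter.

The insert sits between a forward-facing T7 promoter and an opposing SP6 promoter, so RNA can be transcribed in vitro from either strand. The depositor notes that antisense transcript is made by linearizing with Asp718 and transcribing with SP6, which implies that T7 reads the sense strand. The automated annotation labels part of the insert as a fragment resembling chicken SP8. This most likely reflects homology within the Sp transcription factor family, not a different insert. Although catalogued as a zebrafish expression vector, the feature table shows no eukaryotic promoter, so the construct serves mainly as a template for in situ hybridization probes and possibly sense RNA. The depositor reports strong sp5l expression in a broad marginal region during gastrulation and everywhere except the head at bud stage. Expression then declines rapidly, persisting in the tailbud and lateral mesoderm or the edge of the neural plate.
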