Addgene plasmid #17090: ZE49 pSPORT1-Sp5-l
Depositing lab: Randall Moon. Depositing organization: University of Washington.
Backbone
  Vector backbone: pSPORT1
  Backbone size w/o insert (bp): 4100
  Vector type: Zebrafish Expression
Growth in bacteria
  Bacterial resistance: Ampicillin, 100 μg/mL
  Growth temperature: 37°C
  Growth strain: DH5alpha
  Copy number: Unknown
Gene/Insert
  Gene/Insert name: Sp5l (alt name: Sp5-like)
  Species: D. rerio (zebrafish)
  Insert size (bp): 2000
  Entrez Gene: sp5l (a.k.a. Spr2, YF-335, cb577, fc23b01, s, sb:cb57, sb:cb577, wu:fc23b01)
  Cloning method: Restriction Enzyme
  Sequencing primers: 5′ T7; 3′ SP6
Terms and licenses: Academic/Nonprofit Terms; Industry Terms: Not Available to Industry
Depositor comments: Gilbert Weidinger, Ph.D Zebrafish sp5-like (sp5l) cDNA (likely full-length) in pSPORT1. Clone 27i2 from the microarray screen 1st round (Matthew clark normalized late somitogenesis / 24 hpf / liver library). Expressed strongly in broad marginal region during gastrulation. Everywhere except head at bud, then rapidly declines to stay in tailbud and lateral mesoderm (or edge of neural plate). For antisense: Asp718, SP6
How to cite: ZE49 pSPORT1-Sp5-l was a gift from Randall Moon (Addgene plasmid # 17090 ; http://n2t.net/addgene:17090 ; RRID:Addgene_17090)
