>Addgene plasmid #17090 | ZE49 pSPORT1-Sp5-l | addgene partial sequence | sequence record 22893 | SP6 5'-ATTTAGGTGACACTATAG-3'
GAAGCGGCCGCCCTTTTTTTTTTTTTTTGATTTGCACAGTCGATCGTGTTTATTATTATTATTACACATG
CTGGTCTTTATAGAACTGTGCGCTATATAAACATTATATACATTTGGTTCTTGTTTTGAAACTATAGGGA
TTTAGAGTGAATATAGCAGTGCCATTCTCTGCAAGAAAACAAGAATTTAGTTGGCAAATGTTCTGAATTC
AGGATTTCAACATAAGGCATCAATTTTCCCTAAAGCAAAATAGAGAAAACAAACAACAGAATGTAAACAA
AGGAAGGACAGTTTCACCAAATAACGAATACTTTTTTCTCATTTTGAATTAAATTGTCTTTAAATAAATG
TGCAAGGGCATGAGGCATACTAAAATGCCTCTCGCACACCACTTGTGCTTTGCCCTGAAGTCTCTTTACA
GTCTTTATAACATCAGTTTTGGTGCAGCACTTTACTCCAGTGTTTTCAGGAAACATACAGTAGTAGAAAC
AGGCCCATGCTCCCATCGCAACCATTTCACCACTGCCAAACTTCCAGACTCTAAAAAAGTTCTCTCTCTT
AGCTCTTGTTCATATTGTTTTTAGTACTTGTGCATCTTTTACTCTCTCTTGATGTTGCTCAGCAGAGCAT
CAGTCCCGCTGTGAGGAGGCTGACTGGACCGGCTCTTCCGGCTCTGATGGGTCTTCACATGCTTGGAGAG
ATGATCGCTCCGCATAAACCGTTTTCCACACTGCTGACAGCCGAAACGCTTCT
